>Addgene plasmid #24864 | human p53-(1-320) | addgene partial sequence | sequence record 30803 | 24864 with T7-term
TAGCAGCCGGATCCTCACTTCTTTGGCTGGGGAGAGGAGCTGGTGTTGTTGGGCAGTGCTCGCTTAGTGC
TCCCTGGGGGCAGCTCGTGGTGAGGCTCCCCTTTCTTGCGGAGATTCTCTTCCTCTGTGCGCCGGTCTCT
CCCAGGACAGGCACAAACACGCACCTCAAAGCTGTTCCGTCCCAGTAGATTACCACTGGAGTCTTCCAGT
GTGATGATGGTGAGGATGGGCCTCCGGTTCATGCCGCCCATGCAGGAACTGTTACACATGTAGTTGTAGT
GGATGGTGGTACAGTCAGAGCCAACCTCAGGCGGCTCATAGGGCACCACCACACTATGTCGAAAAGTGTT
TCTGTCATCCAAATACTCCACACGCAAATTTCCTTCCACTCGGATAAGATGCTGAGGAGGGGCCAGACCA
TCGCTATCTGAGCAGCGCTCATGGTGGGGGCAGCGCCTCACAACCTCCGTCATGTGCTGTGACTGCTTGT
AGATGGCCATGGCGCGGACGCGGGTGCCGGGCGGGGGTGTGGAATCAACCCACAGCTGCACAGGGCAGGT
CTTGGCCAGTTGGCAAAACATCTTGTTGAGGGCAGGGGAGTACGTGCAAGTCACAGACTTGGCTGTCCCA
GAATGCAAGAAGCCCAGACGGAAACCGTAGCTGCCCTGGTAGGTTTTCTGGGAAGGGACAGAAGATGACA
GGGGCCAGGAGGGGGCTGGTGCAGGGGCCGCCGGTGTAGGAGCTGCTGGTGCAGGGGCCACGGGGGGAGC
AGCCTCTGGCATTCTGGGAGCTTCATCTGGACCTGGGTCTTCGGT
