>Addgene plasmid #24864 | human p53-(1-320) | addgene partial sequence | sequence record 30804 | 24864 with T7
TAATTCCCTCTGAATATTTTGTTTAACTTTAAGAAGGAGATATACCATGGGCAGCAGCCATCATCATCAT
CATCACAGCAGCGGCCTGGTGCCGCGCGGCAGCCATATGGAGGAGCCGCAGTCAGATCCTAGCGTCGAGC
CCCCTCTGAGTCAGGAAACATTTTCAGACCTATGGAAACTACTTCCTGAAAACAACGTTCTGTCCCCCTT
GCCGTCCCAAGCAATGGATGATTTGATGCTGTCCCCGGACGATATTGAACAATGGTTCACCGAAGACCCA
GGTCCAGATGAAGCTCCCAGAATGCCAGAGGCTGCTCCCCCCGTGGCCCCTGCACCAGCAGCTCCTACAC
CGGCGGCCCCTGCACCAGCCCCCTCCTGGCCCCTGTCATCTTCTGTCCCTTCCCAGAAAACCTACCAGGG
CAGCTACGGTTTCCGTCTGGGCTTCTTGCATTCTGGGACAGCCAAGTCTGTGACTTGCACGTACTCCCCT
GCCCTCAACAAGATGTTTTGCCAACTGGCCAAGACCTGCCCTGTGCAGCTGTGGGTTGATTCCACACCCC
CGCCCGGCACCCGCGTCCGCGCCATGGCCATCTACAAGCAGTCACAGCACATGACGGAGGTTGTGAGGCG
CTGCCCCCACCATGAGCGCTGCTCAGATAGCGATGGTCTGGCCCCTCCTCAGCATCTTATCCGAGTGGAA
GGAAATTTGCGTGTGGAGTATTTGGATGACAGAAACACTTTTCGACATAGTGTGGTGGTGCCCTATGAGC
CGCCTGAGGTTGGCTCTGACTGTACCACCATCCACTACAACTACATGTGTAACAGTTCCTGCATGGGCGG
CATGAACCGGAGGCCCATCCTCACCATCATCACACT
