[The description below was written by a language model from this plasmid's Addgene catalogue record.]
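Description:
human p53-(1-320) is a bacterial expression plasmid built on the Novagen pET15b backbone (about 5.7 kb without insert) for producing a truncated form of human p53 in E. coli. It is recorded as a high-copy plasmid selected with ampicillin, maintained in a cloning strain such as DH5alpha and moved into a T7 polymerase-expressing strain for protein production; the depositor names BL21(DE3)-pLysS as the expression host. No feature table is provided, so the regulatory elements are not itemised in the record, but pET15b vectors generally drive the insert from an IPTG-inducible T7 promoter under lac operator control, which fits the listing of T7 as the 5′ sequencing primer.

The insert is a roughly 960 bp fragment of human TP53 encoding amino acids 1–320, cloned between the NdeI and BamHI sites, both of which remain intact. From general knowledge of p53 domain structure, this span covers the N-terminal transactivation region and the central DNA-binding core, while omitting the tetramerisation domain and the C-terminal regulatory tail. The protein carries an N-terminal His tag, allowing purification by immobilised metal affinity chromatography. The depositor comments that p53 proteins express better and are more stable at low temperature. The associated publication compares the conformations of latent and active p53, so the construct is suited to making recombinant, C-terminally deleted p53 for structural and biophysical studies, likely alongside other p53 length variants.
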