Addgene plasmid #24864: human p53-(1-320)
Depositing lab: Cheryl Arrowsmith. Depositing organization: University Health Network. Publication: Latent and active p53 are identical in conformation. Ayed A, Mulder FA, Yi GS, Lu Y, Kay LE, Arrowsmith CH. Nat Struct Biol. 2001 Sep . 8(9):756-60. 10.1038/nsb0901-756 PubMed 11524676.
Backbone
  Vector backbone: pET15b
  Backbone manufacturer: Novagen
  Backbone size w/o insert (bp): 5700
  Vector type: Bacterial Expression
Growth in bacteria
  Bacterial resistance: Ampicillin, 100 μg/mL
  Growth temperature: 37°C
  Growth strain: DH5alpha
  Copy number: High Copy
Gene/Insert
  Gene/Insert name: p53
  Species: H. sapiens (human)
  Insert size (bp): 960
  Mutation: Contains aa 1-320
  Entrez Gene: TP53 (a.k.a. BCC7, BMFS5, LFS1, P53, TRP53)
  Tag / fusion protein: His (N terminal on insert)
  Cloning method: Restriction Enzyme; 5′ cloning site NdeI (not destroyed); 3′ cloning site BamHI (not destroyed)
  Sequencing primers: 5′ T7
Terms and licenses: Academic/Nonprofit Terms; Industry Terms: Not Available to Industry
Depositor comments: E.Coli strain for epression: BL21DE3-pLysS p53 proteins are expressed better and more stable at low temperature
How to cite: human p53-(1-320) was a gift from Cheryl Arrowsmith (Addgene plasmid # 24864 ; http://n2t.net/addgene:24864 ; RRID:Addgene_24864)
